>Addgene plasmid #208025 | pcDNA-R-iLACCO1 | addgene full sequence | sequence record 408946 | Addgene NGS Result
AAAATTTAAGCTACAACAAGGCAAGGCTTGACCGACAATTGCATGAAGAATCTGCTTAGGGTTAGGCGTT
TTGCGCTGCTTCGCGATGTACGGGCCAGATATACGCGTTGACATTGATTATTGACTAGTTATTAATAGTA
ATCAATTACGGGGTCATTAGTTCATAGCCCATATATGGAGTTCCGCGTTACATAACTTACGGTAAATGGC
CCGCCTGGCTGACCGCCCAACGACCCCCGCCCATTGACGTCAATAATGACGTATGTTCCCATAGTAACGC
CAATAGGGACTTTCCATTGACGTCAATGGGTGGAGTATTTACGGTAAACTGCCCACTTGGCAGTACATCA
AGTGTATCATATGCCAAGTACGCCCCCTATTGACGTCAATGACGGTAAATGGCCCGCCTGGCATTATGCC
CAGTACATGACCTTATGGGACTTTCCTACTTGGCAGTACATCTACGTATTAGTCATCGCTATTACCATGG
TGATGCGGTTTTGGCAGTACATCAATGGGCGTGGATAGCGGTTTGACTCACGGGGATTTCCAAGTCTCCA
CCCCATTGACGTCAATGGGAGTTTGTTTTGGCACCAAAATCAACGGGACTTTCCAAAATGTCGTAACAAC
TCCGCCCCATTGACGCAAATGGGCGGTAGGCGTGTACGGTGGGAGGTCTATATAAGCAGAGCTCTCTGGC
TAACTAGAGAACCCACTGCTTACTGGCTTATCGAAATTAATACGACTCACTATAGGGAGACCCAAGCTGG
CTAGCGTGCCGCCACCATGGCCTCGAGAATGGAACAAAACATAGTCCAGCCGTTGAAGACCCTCATGGGA
GACGACCCTGATTATTCATTTGATATTCTGGAGGCGCGGTACGCGATAGAAGCGTCAACTGCCTGGTACG
CTGCACTGCGAGCTACACCCGGGGACAAAGAGAAAATTCAACTGTGCTTCGAGGCTACACGGTCCGAAGA
TCCCGATATAGCTTCCCAAGCAGACGTAAGGTTCCACCTGGCGATTGCTGAAGCAAGCCATAACATAGTA
CTGCTACAGACGATGCGAGGCTTTTTTGATGTTTTGCAGTCTTCAGTCAAGCACAGTCGACAGCGGATGT
ACTTGGATTGGGTTTCCGAGCGGATGTTCCCCGAGGACGGCGCCCTGAAGAGCGAGATCAAGAAGGGGCT
GAGGCTGAAGGACGGCGGCCACTACGCCGCCGAGGTCAAGACCACCTACAAGGCCAAGAAGCCCGTGCAG
CTGCCCGGCGCCTACGTCGTCGACATCAAGTTGGACATCGTGTCCCACAACGAGGACTACACTATCGTGG
AACAGTGCGAACGCGCCGAGGGCCGCCACTCCACCGGCGGCGTGGACGAGCTGTACAAGGGAGGTACAGG
CGGGAGTCTGGTGAGCAAGGGCGAGGAGGATGACATGGCCATCGTCAAGGAGTTCATGCGCTACAAGGTG
CACATGGAGGGCTCCGTAAACGGCCACGAGTTCGAGATCGAGGGCGAGGGCGAGGGCCGCCCCTACGAGG
CCTTTCAGACCGCTAAGCTGAAGGTGACCAAGGGTGGCCCCCTGCCCTTCGCCTGGGACATCCTATCCCC
TCAGTTCATGTACGGCTCCAAGGCCTACATTAAGCACCCAGCCGATATCCCCGACTACTTCAAGCTGTCC
TTCCCCGAGGGCTTCAGGTGGGAGCGCGTGATGTACTTCGAGGACGGCGGCATTATTCACGTTAACCAGG
ACTCCTCCCTGCAGGACGGCGTATTTATCTACAAGGTGAAGCTGCGCGGCACCAACTTCCCCCCCGACGG
CCCCGTAATGCAGAAGAAGACCATGGGCTGGGAGGCGAGGCCGCCGGTCTACGGTCAACTCACAGAACAG
CATCAGGCAGTTATAGACGCCATCTTTGCCGGCGATGCGGACGGTGCTAGAAAAGCTATGATGGCTCATC
TGAGCTTCGTCCATTCGACTATGAAACGCTTCGATGGAGATCAGGCCCGACACGCACGCATTTCCAGACT
GCCTGGAGAGCATAATGAGCACTCTCGGGAAAAGAAAGCATGAAAGCTTGGTAAACCGCTGATCAGCCTC
GACTGTGCCTTCTAGTTGCCAGCCATCTGTTGTTTGCCCCTCCCCCGTGCCTTCCTTGACCCTGGAAGGT
GCCACTCCCACTGTCCTTTCCTAATAAAATGAGGAAATTGCATCGCATTGTCTGAGTAGGTGTCATTCTA
TTCTGGGGGGTGGGGTGGGGCAGGACAGCAAGGGGGAGGATTGGGAAGACAATAGCAGGCATGCTGGGGA
TGCGGTGGGCTCTATGGCTTCTGAGGCGGAAAGAACCAGCTGGGGCTCTAGGGGGTATCCCC
[52 nt withheld, positions 2373-2424]
T
[71 nt withheld, positions 2426-2496]
C
[91 nt withheld, positions 2498-2588]
A
[49 nt withheld, positions 2590-2638]
CCTTTGACGTTGGAGTCCACGTTCTTT
[37 nt withheld, positions 2666-2702]
ACCCTATCTCGGTCTATTCTTTTGATTTATAAGGGATTTTGCCGATTTCGGCCTATTGGTTAAAAAATGA
GCTGATTTAACAAAAATTTAACGCGAATTAATTCTGTGGAATGTGTGTCAGTTAGGGTGTGGAAAGTCCC
CAGGCTCCCCAGCAGGCAGAAGTATGCAAAGCATGCATCTCAATTAGTCAGCAACCAGGTGTGGAAAGTC
CCCAGGCTCCCCAGCAGGCAGAAGTATGCAAAGCATGCATCTCAATTAGTCAGCAACCATAGTCCCGCCC
CTAACTCCGCCCATCCCGCCCCTAACTCCGCCCAGTTCCGCCCATTCTCCGCCCCATGGCTGACTAATTT
TTTTTATTTATGCAGAGGCCGAGGCCGCCTCTGCCTCTGAGCTATTCCAGAAGTAGTGAGGAGGCTTTTT
TGGAGGCCTAGGCTTTTGCAAAAAGCTCCCGGGAGCTTGTATATCCATTTTCGGATCTGATCAAGAGACA
GGATGAGGATCGTTTCGCATGATTGAACAAGATGGATTGCACGCAGGTTCTCCGGCCGCTTGGGTGGAGA
GGCTATTCGGCTATGACTGGGCACAACAGACAATCGGCTGCTCTGATGCCGCCGTGTTCCGGCTGTCAGC
GCAGGGGCGCCCGGTTCTTTTTGTCAAGACCGACCTGTCCGGTGCCCTGAATGAACTGCAGGACGAGGCA
GCGCGGCTATCGTGGCTGGCCACGACGGGCGTTCCTTGCGCAGCTGTGCTCGACGTTGTCACTGAAGCGG
GAAGGGACTGGCTGCTATTGGGCGAAGTGCCGGGGCAGGATCTCCTGTCATCTCACCTTGCTCCTGCCGA
GAAAGTATCCATCATGGCTGATGCAATGCGGCGGCTGCATACGCTTGATCCGGCTACCTGCCCATTCGAC
CACCAAGCGAAACATCGCATCGAGCGAGCACGTACTCGGATGGAAGCCGGTCTTGTCGATCAGGATGATC
TGGACGAAGAGCATCAGGGGCTCGCGCCAGCCGAACTGTTCGCCAGGCTCAAGGCGCGCATGCCCGACGG
CGAGGATCTCGTCGTGACCCATGGCGATGCCTGCTTGCCGAATATCATGGTGGAAAATGGCCGCTTTTCT
GGATTCATCGACTGTGGCCGGCTGGGTGTGGCGGACCGCTATCAGGACATAGCGTTGGCTACCCGTGATA
TTGCTGAAGAGCTTGGCGGCGAATGGGCTGACCGCTTCCTCGTGCTTTACGGTATCGCCGCTCCCGATTC
GCAGCGCATCGCCTTCTATCGCCTTCTTGACGAGTTCTTCTGAGCGGGACTCTGGGGTTCGAAATGACCG
ACCAAGCGACGCCCAACCTGCCATCACGAGATTTCGATTCCACCGCCGCCTTCTATGAAAGGTTGGGCTT
CGGAATCGTTTTCCGGGACGCCGGCTGGATGATCCTCCAGCGCGGGGATCTCATGCTGGAGTTCTTCGCC
CACCCCAACTTGTTTATTGCAGCTTATAATGGTTACAAATAAAGCAATAGCATCACAAATTTCACAAATA
AAGCATTTTTTTCACTGCATTCTAGTTGTGGTTTGTCCAAACTCATCAATGTATCTTATCATGTCTGTAT
ACCGTCGACCTCTAGCTAGAGCTTGGCGTAATCATGGTCATAGCTGTTTCCTGTGTGAAATTGTTATCCG
CTCACAATTCCACACAACATACGAGCCGGAAGCATAAAGTGTAAAGCCTGGGGTGCCTAATGAGTGAGCT
AACTCACATTAATTGCGTTGCGCTCACTGCCCGCTTTCCAGTCGGGAAACCTGTCGTGCCAGCTGCATTA
ATGAATCGGCCAACGCGCGGGGAGAGGCGGTTTGCGTATTGGGCGCTCTTCCGCTTCCTCGCTCACTGAC
TCGCTGCGCTCGGTCGTTCGGCTGCGGCGAGCGGTATCAGCTCACTCAAAGGCGGTAATACGGTTATCCA
CAGAATCAGGGGATAACGCAGGAAAGAACATGTGAGCAAAAGGCCAGCAAAAGGCCAGGAACCGTAAAAA
GGCCGCGTTGCTGGCGTTTTTCCATAGGCTCCGCCCCCCTGACGAGCATCACAAAAATCGACGCTCAAGT
CAGAGGTGGCGAAACCCGACAGGACTATAAAGATACCAGGCGTTTCCCCCTGGAAGCTCCCTCGTGCGCT
CTCCTGTTCCGACCCTGCCGCTTACCGGATACCTGTCCGCCTTTCTCCCTTCGGGAAGCGTGGCGCTTTC
TCATAGCTCACGCTATAGGTATCTCAGTTCGGTGTAGGTCGTTCGCTCCAAGCTGGGCTGTGTGCACGAA
CCCCCCGTTCAGCCCGACCGCTGCGCCTTATCCGGTAACTATCGTCTTGAGTCCAACCCGGTAAGACACG
ACTTATCGCCACTGGCAGCAGCCACTGGTAACAGGATTAGCAGAGCGAGGTATGTAGGCGGTGCTACAGA
GTTCTTGAAGTGGTGGCCTAACTACGGCTACACTAGAAGAACAGTATTTGGTATCTGCGCTCTGCTGAAG
CCAGTTACCTTCGGAAAAAGAGTTGGTAGCTCTTGATCCGGCAAACAAACCACCGCTGGTAGCGGTGGTT
TTTTTGTTTGCAAGCAGCAGATTACGCGCAGAAAAAAAGGATCTCAAGAAGATCCTTTGATCTTTTCTAC
GGGGTCTGACGCTCAGTGGAACGAAAACTCACGTTAAGGGATTTTGGTCATGAGATTATCAAAAAGGATC
TTCACCTAGATCCTTTTAAATTAAAAATGAAGTTTTAAATCAATCTAAAGTATATATGAGTAAACTTGGT
CTGACAGTTACCAATGCTTAATCAGTGAGGCACCTATCTCAGCGATCTGTCTATTTCGTTCATCCATAGT
TGCCTGACTCCCCGTCGTGTAGATAACTACGATACGGGAGGGCTTACCATCTGGCCCCAGTGCTGCAATG
ATACCGCGAGACCCACGCTCACCGGCTCCAGATTTATCAGCAATAAACCAGCCAGCCGGAAGGGCCGAGC
GCAGAAGTGGTCCTGCAACTTTATCCGCCTCCATCCAGTCTATTAATTGTTGCCGGGAAGCTAGAGTAAG
TAGTTCGCCAGTTAATAGTTTGCGCAACGTTGTTGCCATTGCTACAGGCATCGTGGTGTCACGCTCGTCG
TTTGGTATGGCTTCATTCAGCTCCGGTTCCCAACGATCAAGGCGAGTTACATGATCCCCCATGTTGTGCA
AAAAAGCGGTTAGCTCCTTCGGTCCTCCGATCGTTGTCAGAAGTAAGTTGGCCGCAGTGTTATCACTCAT
GGTTATGGCAGCACTGCATAATTCTCTTACTGTCATGCCATCCGTAAGATGCTTTTCTGTGACTGGTGAG
TACTCAACCAAGTCATTCTGAGAATAGTGTATGCGGCGACCGAGTTGCTCTTGCCCGGCGTCAATACGGG
ATAATACCGCGCCACATAGCAGAACTTTAAAAGTGCTCATCATTGGAAAACGTTCTTCGGGGCGAAAACT
CTCAAGGATCTTACCGCTGTTGAGATCCAGTTCGATGTAACCCACTCGTGCACCCAACTGATCTTCAGCA
TCTTTTACTTTCACCAGCGTTTCTGGGTGAGCAAAAACAGGAAGGCAAAATGCCGCAAAAAAGGGAATAA
GGGCGACACGGAAATGTTGAATACTCATACTCTTCCTTTTTCAATATTATTGAAGCATTTATCAGGGTTA
TTGTCTCATGAGCGGATACATATTTGAATGTATTTAGAAAAATAAACAAATAGGGGTTCCGCGCACATTT
CCCCGAAAAGTGCCACCTGACGTCGACGGATCGGGAGATCACCCGATCCCCTATGGTGCACTCTCAGTAC
AATCTGCTCTGATGCCGCATAGTTAAGCCAGTATCTGCTCCCTGCTTGTGTGTTGGAGGTCGCTGAGTAG
TGCGCGAGC
Features (pLannotate 1.2.2; 20 found; start..end, strand, type, name):
    110..489     +  enhancer       CMV enhancer: human cytomegalovirus immediate early enhancer
    490..693     +  promoter       CMV promoter: human cytomegalovirus (CMV) immediate early promoter
    689..722     +  LTR            5' LTR (truncated) (fragment): truncated 5' long terminal repeat (LTR) from HIV-1
    738..756     +  promoter       T7 promoter: promoter for bacteriophage T7 RNA polymerase
   1131..1856    +  CDS            HyPerRed (fragment): red fluorescent genetically encoded indicator for H2O2 ()
   2103..2327    +  polyA_signal   bGH poly(A) signal: bovine growth hormone polyadenylation signal
   2331..2352    +  promoter       SV40 promoter (fragment): SV40 enhancer and early promoter
   2373..2801    +  rep_origin     f1 ori (sequence partly withheld): f1 bacteriophage origin of replication; arrow indicates direction of (+) strand synthesis
   2815..3144    +  promoter       SV40 promoter: SV40 enhancer and early promoter
   3211..4002    +  CDS            neo: KKA2_KLEPN - Also known as kan, nptII. Experimental evidence at protein level: Swiss-Prot protein existence level 1. Resistance to kanamycin, neomycin, paromomycin, ribostamycin, butirosin and gentamicin B. From Klebsiella pneumoniae.
   4026..4184    +  CDS            ble (fragment): BLE_KLEPN - Experimental evidence at protein level: Swiss-Prot protein existence level 1. Binding protein with a strong affinity to the bleomycin family of antibiotics. Binds to CL990; an antimitotic-antibiotic compound. From Klebsiella pneumoniae.
   4179..4300    +  polyA_signal   SV40 poly(A) signal: SV40 polyadenylation signal
   4373..4389    -  protein_bind   lac operator: The lac repressor binds to the lac operator to inhibit transcription in E. coli. This inhibition can be relieved by adding lactose or isopropyl-β-D-thiogalactopyranoside (IPTG). lac repressor encoded by lacI
   4397..4427    -  promoter       lac promoter: promoter for the E. coli lac operon
   4442..4463    -  protein_bind   CAP binding site: CAP binding activates transcription in the presence of cAMP. E. coli catabolite activator protein
   4476..4568    -  CDS            lacI (fragment): lac repressor; lacI; The lac repressor binds to the lac operator to inhibit transcription in E. coli. This inhibition can be relieved by adding lactose or isopropyl-β-D-thiogalactopyranoside (IPTG).
   4751..5339    -  rep_origin     ori: high-copy-number ColE1/pMB1/pBR322/pUC origin of replication
   5510..6370    -  CDS            AmpR: β-lactamase; bla; confers resistance to ampicillin, carbenicillin, and related antibiotics
   6371..6475    -  promoter       AmpR promoter: bla
   6534..6586    -  misc_feature   bom (fragment): basis of mobility region from pBR322
