[The description below was written by a language model from this plasmid's Addgene catalogue record and pLannotate feature annotations shown in this document.]
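Description:
pcDNA-R-iLACCO1 is a mammalian expression plasmid built on the pcDNA3 backbone that encodes R-iLACCO1, a synthetic, genetically encoded fluorescent biosensor for intracellular L-lactate. The sequenced plasmid is about 6.6 kb. In bacteria it is maintained at high copy through a ColE1/pUC-type origin and selected with ampicillin via the β-lactamase gene and its native promoter. An f1 origin is also present, along with small remnants of lac regulatory sequence and a pBR322 bom fragment that are backbone carry-over rather than functional payload.

The sensor coding sequence was inserted by restriction cloning between XhoI and HindIII sites, downstream of the human cytomegalovirus immediate early enhancer and promoter and upstream of the bovine growth hormone polyadenylation signal, giving strong constitutive expression in transfected mammalian cells. A T7 promoter lies between the CMV promoter and the insert. The automated annotation does not recognise the sensor as such. It labels only part of the insert region as a fragment resembling HyPerRed, a red fluorescent indicator, which most likely reflects a shared red fluorescent protein module. The lactate-binding portion of the sensor is left unannotated, and the record does not state its origin. A separate SV40 early promoter drives the neomycin phosphotransferase gene, terminated by an SV40 poly(A) signal, so stable mammalian lines can be selected with G418. The short HIV-1 LTR, ble and extra SV40 promoter fragments are probably annotation artefacts of the backbone.

The associated work concerns spectrally and spatially multiplexed lactate imaging, so the construct is suited to live-cell monitoring of cytosolic lactate, including alongside sensors of other colours.
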