Addgene plasmid #208025: pcDNA-R-iLACCO1
Purpose: Biosensor for intracellular L-lactate
Depositing lab: Robert Campbell. Depositing organization: The University of Tokyo. Publication: Lactate biosensors for spectrally and spatially multiplexed fluorescence imaging. Nasu Y, Aggarwal A, Le GNT, Vo CT, Kambe Y, Wang X, Beinlich FRM, Lee AB, Ram TR, Wang F, Gorzo KA, Kamijo Y, Boisvert M, Nishinami S, Kawamura G, Ozawa T, Toda H, Gordon GR, Ge S, Hirase H, Nedergaard M, Paquet ME, Drobizhev M, Podgorski K, Campbell RE. Nat Commun. 2023 Oct 27;14(1):6598. doi: 10.1038/s41467-023-42230-5. PubMed 37891202.
Backbone
  Vector backbone: pcDNA3
  Vector type: Mammalian Expression
Growth in bacteria
  Bacterial resistance: Ampicillin, 100 μg/mL
  Growth temperature: 37°C
  Growth strain: DH5alpha
  Copy number: High Copy
Gene/Insert
  Gene/Insert name: R-iLACCO1
  Species: Synthetic
  Cloning method: Restriction Enzyme; 5′ cloning site XhoI (unknown if destroyed); 3′ cloning site HindIII (unknown if destroyed)
Terms and licenses: Academic/Nonprofit Terms; Industry Terms: Not Available to Industry
Depositor comments: Please visit https://doi.org/10.1101/2022.12.27.522013 for bioRxiv preprint.
How to cite: pcDNA-R-iLACCO1 was a gift from Robert Campbell (Addgene plasmid # 208025 ; http://n2t.net/addgene:208025 ; RRID:Addgene_208025)
